Addgene plasmid #28134: pGEM-HE-h_bPAC_cmyc
Purpose: optogenetic tool for light modulation of cellular cAMP
Depositing lab: Peter Hegemann. Depositing organization: Humboldt-Universitaet zu Berlin. Publication: Light modulation of cellular cAMP by a small bacterial photoactivated adenylyl cyclase, bPAC, of the soil bacterium Beggiatoa. Stierl M, Stumpf P, Udwari D, Gueta R, Hagedorn R, Losi A, Gartner W, Petereit L, Efetova M, Schwarzel M, Oertner TG, Nagel G, Hegemann P. J Biol Chem. 2011 Jan 14. 286(2):1181-8. 10.1074/jbc.M110.185496 PubMed 21030594.
Backbone
  Vector backbone: pGEM-HE
  Backbone size w/o insert (bp): 3000
  Vector type: in vitro transcription
Growth in bacteria
  Bacterial resistance: Ampicillin, 100 μg/mL
  Growth temperature: 37°C
  Growth strain: DH5alpha
  Copy number: High Copy
Gene/Insert
  Gene/Insert name: humanized photoactivated adenylyl cyclase (alt names: bPAC; BlaC)
  Species: Beggiatoa sp. PS
  Insert size (bp): 1050
  GenBank ID: GU461306
  Tag / fusion protein: Myc (C terminal on insert)
  Cloning method: Restriction Enzyme; 5′ cloning site BamHI (not destroyed); 3′ cloning site SplI (not destroyed)
  Sequencing primers: 5′ T7; 3′ SP6, M13
Terms and licenses: Academic/Nonprofit Terms; Industry Terms: Not Available to Industry
Depositor comments: pGEM-HE is a derivative of pGEM3Z vector(Promega) modified after Liman, E.R., Tytgat, J. & Hess,P.; Neuron 9, 1992
How to cite: pGEM-HE-h_bPAC_cmyc was a gift from Peter Hegemann (Addgene plasmid # 28134 ; http://n2t.net/addgene:28134 ; RRID:Addgene_28134)
