[The description below was written by a language model from this plasmid's Addgene catalogue record and pLannotate feature annotations shown in this document.]
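Description:
pGEM-HE-h_bPAC_cmyc is a 4,147 bp in vitro transcription plasmid built on pGEM-HE, a derivative of the pGEM3Z cloning vector. It is propagated in E. coli as a high-copy plasmid through a ColE1/pUC-type origin and is selected with ampicillin via the β-lactamase gene and its native promoter. Remnants of the parental cloning vector are also annotated, including lacZα, lac promoter/operator, CAP site and short lacI, rop and bom fragments. A very short hit labelled as a chicken β-actin promoter fragment is most likely an incidental match rather than a functional element.

The payload is a human codon-optimised ("humanized") coding sequence of about 1,050 bp for bPAC (also called BlaC), the small photoactivated adenylyl cyclase of the soil bacterium Beggiatoa sp. PS, carrying a C-terminal Myc epitope tag for detection. It was inserted between BamHI and SplI sites, both retained. The automated feature table does not annotate the insert itself, but the unannotated gap lies between the Xenopus laevis β-globin 5′-UTR and 3′-UTR, downstream of a T7 promoter. An SP6 promoter faces in the opposite direction on the far side of the cassette. T7 RNA polymerase can therefore produce a sense cRNA in which the bPAC-Myc open reading frame is flanked by globin untranslated regions. These regions promote stability and efficient translation of injected transcripts, an arrangement classically used for expression in Xenopus oocytes.

The construct serves as an optogenetic tool. The expressed enzyme synthesises cAMP in response to light, allowing light-controlled modulation of cellular cAMP levels in cells supplied with the transcribed RNA.
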