Features (pLannotate 1.2.2; 16 found; start..end, strand, type, name):
     69..87      +  promoter       T7 promoter: promoter for bacteriophage T7 RNA polymerase
     95..112     +  misc_feature   MCS (fragment): pUC18/19 multiple cloning site
    119..161     +  5'UTR          Xenopus globin 5'-UTR: translational enhancer from the 5'-UTR of the major beta-globin gene of Xenopus laevis
   1311..1436    +  3'UTR          Xenopus globin 3'-UTR: 3'-UTR of the major beta-globin gene of Xenopus laevis
   1474..1495    -  promoter       chicken β-actin promoter (fragment): No description available
   1557..1575    -  promoter       SP6 promoter: promoter for bacteriophage SP6 RNA polymerase
   1617..1633    -  protein_bind   lac operator: The lac repressor binds to the lac operator to inhibit transcription in E. coli. This inhibition can be relieved by adding lactose or isopropyl-β-D-thiogalactopyranoside (IPTG). lac repressor encoded by lacI
   1641..1671    -  promoter       lac promoter: promoter for the E. coli lac operon
   1686..1707    -  protein_bind   CAP binding site: CAP binding activates transcription in the presence of cAMP. E. coli catabolite activator protein
   1720..1812    -  CDS            lacI (fragment): lac repressor; lacI; The lac repressor binds to the lac operator to inhibit transcription in E. coli. This inhibition can be relieved by adding lactose or isopropyl-β-D-thiogalactopyranoside (IPTG).
   1995..2583    -  rep_origin     ori: high-copy-number ColE1/pMB1/pBR322/pUC origin of replication
   2754..3614    -  CDS            AmpR: β-lactamase; bla; confers resistance to ampicillin, carbenicillin, and related antibiotics
   3615..3719    -  promoter       AmpR promoter: bla
   3814..3849    +  CDS            rop (fragment): Rop protein, which maintains plasmids at low copy number; rop
   3951..4050    +  misc_feature   bom (fragment): basis of mobility region from pBR322
   4056..66      -  CDS            lacZα (fragment) (across the origin): LacZα fragment of β-galactosidase; lacZ fragment
>Addgene plasmid #28134 | pGEM-HE-h_bPAC_cmyc | depositor full sequence | sequence record 13330 | Author sequence
GGCGATTAAGTTGGGTAACGCCAGGGTTTTCCCAGTCACGACGTTGTAAAACGACGGCCAGTGAATTGTA
ATACGACTCACTATAGGGCGAATTAATTCGAGCTCGGTACCCAGCTTGCTTGTTCTTTTTGCAGAAGCTC
AGAATAAACGCTCAACTTTGGCAGATCAATTCCCCGGGGATCCAAGCTTGCCACCATGATGAAGCGGCTG
GTGTACATCAGCAAGATCAGCGGCCACCTGAGCCTGGAAGAGATCCAGCGGATCGGCAAGGTGTCCATCA
AGAACAACCAGCGGGACAACATCACCGGCGTGCTGCTGTACCTGCAGGGCCTGTTCTTCCAGATCCTGGA
AGGCGAGAACGAGAAGGTGGACAAGCTGTACAAGAAAATCCTGGTGGACGACCGGCACACCAACATCCTG
TGCCTGAAAACCGAGTACGACATCACCGACCGGATGTTCCCCAACTGGGCCATGAAAACCATCAACCTGA
ACGAGAACAGCGAGCTGATGATCCAGCCCATCAAGAGCCTGCTGCAGACCATCACCCAGAGCCACCGGGT
GCTGGAAAAGTACATGCCCGCCAGAGTGATCTACCTGATCAACCAGGGCATCAACCCCCTGACCGTGGAG
CCCCAGCTGGTCGAGAAGATCATCTTCTTCAGCGACATCCTGGCCTTCAGCACCCTGACCGAGAAGCTGC
CCGTGAACGAGGTGGTCATCCTGGTCAACCGGTACTTCAGCATCTGCACCCGGATCATCAGCGCCTACGG
CGGCGAAGTGACCAAGTTCATCGGCGACTGCGTGATGGCCAGCTTCACCAAAGAGCAGGGCGACGCCGCC
ATCCGGACCAGCCTGGACATCATCTCCGAGCTGAAGCAGCTGCGGCACCACGTGGAGGCCACCAACCCCC
TGCACCTGCTGTACACCGGCATCGGCCTGAGCTACGGCCACGTGATCGAGGGCAACATGGGCAGCAGCCT
GAAGATGGACCACACCCTGCTGGGGGACGCCGTGAACGTGGCCGCCAGGCTGGAAGCCCTGACAAGACAG
CTGCCCTACGCCCTGGCCTTTACAGCCGGCGTGAAGAAGTGCTGCCAGGCCCAGTGGACCTTCATCAACC
TGGGAGCCCACCAGGTCAAGGGCAAGCAGGAAGCCATCGAGGTCTACACCGTGAATGAGGCCCAGAAGTA
CTACGACACCCTGCAGATCACCCAGCTGATCCGGCAGACCCTGGAAAACGACAAGCCGCGGACGTACGAG
CAAAAGCTGATCTCGGAGGAGGACCTGTAAGCTTGATCTGGTTACCACTAAACCAGCCTCAAGAACACCC
GAATGGAGTCTCTAAGCTACATAATACCAACTTACACTTTACAAAATGTTGTCCCCCAAAATGTAGCCAT
TCGTATCTGCTCCTAATAAAAAGAAAGTTTCTTCACATTCTAAAAAAAAAAAAAAAAAAAAAAACCCCCC
CCCCCCCCCCCCCCCCCCCCCCCCCTGCAGGCATGCGTTTAAACATTTAAATTACGTATTAATTAAGATA
TCGCTAGCTTGAGTATTCTATAGTGTCACCTAAATAGCTTGGCGTAATCATGGTCATAGCTGTTTCCTGT
GTGAAATTGTTATCCGCTCACAATTCCACACAACATACGAGCCGGAAGCATAAAGTGTAAAGCCTGGGGT
GCCTAATGAGTGAGCTAACTCACATTAATTGCGTTGCGCTCACTGCCCGCTTTCCAGTCGGGAAACCTGT
CGTGCCAGCTGCATTAATGAATCGGCCAACGCGCGGGGAGAGGCGGTTTGCGTATTGGGCGCTCTTCCGC
TTCCTCGCTCACTGACTCGCTGCGCTCGGTCGTTCGGCTGCGGCGAGCGGTATCAGCTCACTCAAAGGCG
GTAATACGGTTATCCACAGAATCAGGGGATAACGCAGGAAAGAACATGTGAGCAAAAGGCCAGCAAAAGG
CCAGGAACCGTAAAAAGGCCGCGTTGCTGGCGTTTTTCCATAGGCTCCGCCCCCCTGACGAGCATCACAA
AAATCGACGCTCAAGTCAGAGGTGGCGAAACCCGACAGGACTATAAAGATACCAGGCGTTTCCCCCTGGA
AGCTCCCTCGTGCGCTCTCCTGTTCCGACCCTGCCGCTTACCGGATACCTGTCCGCCTTTCTCCCTTCGG
GAAGCGTGGCGCTTTCTCATAGCTCACGCTGTAGGTATCTCAGTTCGGTGTAGGTCGTTCGCTCCAAGCT
GGGCTGTGTGCACGAACCCCCCGTTCAGCCCGACCGCTGCGCCTTATCCGGTAACTATCGTCTTGAGTCC
AACCCGGTAAGACACGACTTATCGCCACTGGCAGCAGCCACTGGTAACAGGATTAGCAGAGCGAGGTATG
TAGGCGGTGCTACAGAGTTCTTGAAGTGGTGGCCTAACTACGGCTACACTAGAAGAACAGTATTTGGTAT
CTGCGCTCTGCTGAAGCCAGTTACCTTCGGAAAAAGAGTTGGTAGCTCTTGATCCGGCAAACAAACCACC
GCTGGTAGCGGTGGTTTTTTTGTTTGCAAGCAGCAGATTACGCGCAGAAAAAAAGGATCTCAAGAAGATC
CTTTGATCTTTTCTACGGGGTCTGACGCTCAGTGGAACGAAAACTCACGTTAAGGGATTTTGGTCATGAG
ATTATCAAAAAGGATCTTCACCTAGATCCTTTTAAATTAAAAATGAAGTTTTAAATCAATCTAAAGTATA
TATGAGTAAACTTGGTCTGACAGTTACCAATGCTTAATCAGTGAGGCACCTATCTCAGCGATCTGTCTAT
TTCGTTCATCCATAGTTGCCTGACTCCCCGTCGTGTAGATAACTACGATACGGGAGGGCTTACCATCTGG
CCCCAGTGCTGCAATGATACCGCGAGACCCACGCTCACCGGCTCCAGATTTATCAGCAATAAACCAGCCA
GCCGGAAGGGCCGAGCGCAGAAGTGGTCCTGCAACTTTATCCGCCTCCATCCAGTCTATTAATTGTTGCC
GGGAAGCTAGAGTAAGTAGTTCGCCAGTTAATAGTTTGCGCAACGTTGTTGCCATTGCTACAGGCATCGT
GGTGTCACGCTCGTCGTTTGGTATGGCTTCATTCAGCTCCGGTTCCCAACGATCAAGGCGAGTTACATGA
TCCCCCATGTTGTGCAAAAAAGCGGTTAGCTCCTTCGGTCCTCCGATCGTTGTCAGAAGTAAGTTGGCCG
CAGTGTTATCACTCATGGTTATGGCAGCACTGCATAATTCTCTTACTGTCATGCCATCCGTAAGATGCTT
TTCTGTGACTGGTGAGTACTCAACCAAGTCATTCTGAGAATAGTGTATGCGGCGACCGAGTTGCTCTTGC
CCGGCGTCAATACGGGATAATACCGCGCCACATAGCAGAACTTTAAAAGTGCTCATCATTGGAAAACGTT
CTTCGGGGCGAAAACTCTCAAGGATCTTACCGCTGTTGAGATCCAGTTCGATGTAACCCACTCGTGCACC
CAACTGATCTTCAGCATCTTTTACTTTCACCAGCGTTTCTGGGTGAGCAAAAACAGGAAGGCAAAATGCC
GCAAAAAAGGGAATAAGGGCGACACGGAAATGTTGAATACTCATACTCTTCCTTTTTCAATATTATTGAA
GCATTTATCAGGGTTATTGTCTCATGAGCGGATACATATTTGAATGTATTTAGAAAAATAAACAAATAGG
GGTTCCGCGCACATTTCCCCGAAAAGTGCCACCTGACGTCTAAGAAACCATTATTATCATGACATTAACC
TATAAAAATAGGCGTATCACGAGGCCCTTTCGTCTCGCGCGTTTCGGTGATGACGGTGAAAACCTCTGAC
ACATGCAGCTCCCGGAGACGGTCACAGCTTGTCTGTAAGCGGATGCCGGGAGCAGACAAGCCCGTCAGGG
CGCGTCAGCGGGTGTTGGCGGGTGTCGGGGCTGGCTTAACTATGCGGCATCAGAGCAGATTGTACTGAGA
GTGCACCATATGCGGTGTGAAATACCGCACAGATGCGTAAGGAGAAAATACCGCATCAGGCGCCATTCGC
CATTCAGGCTGCGCAACTGTTGGGAAGGGCGATCGGTGCGGGCCTCTTCGCTATTACGCCAGCTGGCGAA
AGGGGGATGTGCTGCAA
