>Addgene plasmid #28134 | pGEM-HE-h_bPAC_cmyc | addgene partial sequence | sequence record 34461 | 28134 with M13-F
ATTAATTCGAGCTCGGTACCCAGCTTGCTTGTTCTTTTTGCAGAAGCTCAGAATAAACGCTCAACTTTGG
CAGATCAATTCCCCGGGGATCCAAGCTTGCCACCATGATGAAGCGGCTGGTGTACATCAGCAAGATCAGC
GGCCACCTGAGCCTGGAAGAGATCCAGCGGATCGGCAAGGTGTCCATCAAGAACAACCAGCGGGACAACA
TCACCGGCGTGCTGCTGTACCTGCAGGGCCTGTTCTTCCAGATCCTGGAAGGCGAGAACGAGAAGGTGGA
CAAGCTGTACAAGAAAATCCTGGTGGACGACCGGCACACCAACATCCTGTGCCTGAAAACCGAGTACGAC
ATCACCGACCGGATGTTCCCCAACTGGGCCATGAAAACCATCAACCTGAACGAGAACAGCGAGCTGATGA
TCCAGCCCATCAAGAGCCTGCTGCAGACCATCACCCAGAGCCACCGGGTGCTGGAAAAGTACATGCCCGC
CAGAGTGATCTACCTGATCAACCAGGGCATCAACCCCCTGACCGTGGAGCCCCAGCTGGTCGAGAAGATC
ATCTTCTTCAGCGACATCCTGGCCTTCAGCACCCTGACCGAGAAGCTGCCCGTGAACGAGGTGGTCATCC
TGGTCAACCGGTACTTCAGCATCTGCACCCGGATCATCAGCGCCTACGGCGGCGAAGTGACCAAGTTCAT
CGGCGACTGCGTGATGGCCAGCTTCACCAAAGAGCAGGGCGACGCCGCCATCCGGACCAGCCTGGACATC
ATCTCCGAGCTGAAGCAGCTGCGGCACCACGTGGAGGCCACCAACCCCCTGCACCTGCTGTACACCGGCA
TCGGCCTGAGCTACGGCCACGTGATCGAGG
