>Addgene plasmid #28134 | pGEM-HE-h_bPAC_cmyc | addgene partial sequence | sequence record 34462 | 28134 with bPAC-F 5'-GACCAGCCTGGACATCATCT
AGGCCACCAACCCCCTGCACCTGCTGTACACCGGCATCGGCCTGAGCTACGGCCACGTGATCGAGGGCAA
CATGGGCAGCAGCCTGAAGATGGACCACACCCTGCTGGGGGACGCCGTGAACGTGGCCGCCAGGCTGGAA
GCCCTGACAAGACAGCTGCCCTACGCCCTGGCCTTTACAGCCGGCGTGAAGAAGTGCTGCCAGGCCCAGT
GGACCTTCATCAACCTGGGAGCCCACCAGGTCAAGGGCAAGCAGGAAGCCATCGAGGTCTACACCGTGAA
TGAGGCCCAGAAGTACTACGACACCCTGCAGATCACCCAGCTGATCCGGCAGACCCTGGAAAACGACAAG
CCGCGGACGTACGAGCAAAAGCTGATCTCGGAGGAGGACCTGTAAGCTTGATCTGGTTACCACTAAACCA
GCCTCAAGAACACCCGAATGGAGTCTCTAAGCTACATAATACCAACTTACACTTTACAAAATGTTGTCCC
CCAAAATGTAGCCATTCGTATCTGCTCCTAATAAAAAGAAAGTTTCTTCACATTCTAAAAAAAAAAAAAA
AAAAAAAAA
